Addgene plasmid #217139: pCMV-Tc1DR3_Xt
Purpose: Mammalian expression vector for expression of Tc1DR3_Xt transposase (CMV promoter)
Depositing lab: Haoyi Wang. Depositing organization: Institute of Zoology, Chinese Academy of Sciences. Publication: Heterologous survey of 130 DNA transposons in human cells highlights their functional divergence and expands the genome engineering toolbox. Zhang T, Tan S, Tang N, Li Y, Zhang C, Sun J, Guo Y, Gao H, Cai Y, Sun W, Wang C, Fu L, Ma H, Wu Y, Hu X, Zhang X, Gee P, Yan W, Zhao Y, Chen Q, Guo B, Wang H, Zhang YE. Cell. 2024 Jul 11;187(14):3741-3760.e30. doi: 10.1016/j.cell.2024.05.007. Epub 2024 Jun 5. PubMed 38843831.
Backbone
  Vector backbone: pCMV
  Vector type: Mammalian Expression
Growth in bacteria
  Bacterial resistance: Ampicillin, 100 μg/mL
  Growth temperature: 37°C
  Growth strain: DH5alpha
  Copy number: High Copy
Gene/Insert
  Gene/Insert name: Tc1DR3_Xt transposase
  Species: Synthetic
  Cloning method: Restriction Enzyme; 5′ cloning site Unknown (unknown if destroyed); 3′ cloning site Unknown (unknown if destroyed)
Terms and licenses: Academic/Nonprofit Terms; Industry Terms: Not Available to Industry
How to cite: pCMV-Tc1DR3_Xt was a gift from Haoyi Wang (Addgene plasmid # 217139 ; http://n2t.net/addgene:217139 ; RRID:Addgene_217139)
