[The description below was written by a language model from this plasmid's Addgene catalogue record and pLannotate feature annotations shown in this document.]
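Description:
pCMV-Tc1DR3_Xt is a mammalian expression plasmid of about 5.6 kb, built on a pCMV backbone, that expresses the Tc1DR3_Xt transposase in cultured mammalian cells. It is propagated in E. coli as a high-copy plasmid through a ColE1/pUC-type origin and is selected with ampicillin through the β-lactamase gene and its native promoter. An f1 phage origin is also present, along with residual lac promoter/operator, lacI and bom fragments that are cloning-vector remnants with no evident role in the construct's function.

The expression cassette consists of the human cytomegalovirus immediate-early enhancer and promoter, followed by a T7 promoter, and is closed by an oppositely oriented SP6 promoter and the bovine growth hormone polyadenylation signal. The automated annotation did not assign a feature to the roughly 1.1 kb interval between the T7 and SP6 promoters. This is where the transposase coding sequence, recorded as synthetic, would be expected to lie, although the table does not confirm it. No epitope tags or reporters are annotated, and the cloning sites are recorded as unknown. Downstream, an SV40 early promoter precedes only a short fragment of a bleomycin-resistance (ble) gene and an SV40 poly(A) signal, so an intact mammalian selection marker does not appear to be present. The short HIV-1 LTR match next to the CMV promoter is a small fragment rather than a functional lentiviral element.

The plasmid comes from a survey of DNA transposons tested heterologously in human cells for genome engineering. It would serve as the transposase source ("helper") in such assays, presumably alongside a separate donor plasmid carrying the matching transposon ends, which this record does not describe.
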