Features (pLannotate 1.2.2; 19 found; start..end, strand, type, name):
      1..380     +  enhancer       CMV enhancer: human cytomegalovirus immediate early enhancer
    381..584     +  promoter       CMV promoter: human cytomegalovirus (CMV) immediate early promoter
    580..613     +  LTR            5' LTR (truncated) (fragment): truncated 5' long terminal repeat (LTR) from HIV-1
    629..647     +  promoter       T7 promoter: promoter for bacteriophage T7 RNA polymerase
   1797..1815    -  promoter       SP6 promoter: promoter for bacteriophage SP6 RNA polymerase
   1841..2065    +  polyA_signal   bGH poly(A) signal: bovine growth hormone polyadenylation signal
   2069..2090    +  promoter       SV40 promoter (fragment): SV40 enhancer and early promoter
   2111..2539    +  rep_origin     f1 ori (sequence partly withheld): f1 bacteriophage origin of replication; arrow indicates direction of (+) strand synthesis
   2553..2882    +  promoter       SV40 promoter: SV40 enhancer and early promoter
   2895..3053    +  CDS            ble (fragment): BLE_KLEPN - Experimental evidence at protein level: Swiss-Prot protein existence level 1. Binding protein with a strong affinity to the bleomycin family of antibiotics. Binds to CL990; an antimitotic-antibiotic compound. From Klebsiella pneumoniae.
   3048..3169    +  polyA_signal   SV40 poly(A) signal: SV40 polyadenylation signal
   3242..3258    -  protein_bind   lac operator: The lac repressor binds to the lac operator to inhibit transcription in E. coli. This inhibition can be relieved by adding lactose or isopropyl-β-D-thiogalactopyranoside (IPTG). lac repressor encoded by lacI
   3266..3296    -  promoter       lac promoter: promoter for the E. coli lac operon
   3311..3332    -  protein_bind   CAP binding site: CAP binding activates transcription in the presence of cAMP. E. coli catabolite activator protein
   3345..3437    -  CDS            lacI (fragment): lac repressor; lacI; The lac repressor binds to the lac operator to inhibit transcription in E. coli. This inhibition can be relieved by adding lactose or isopropyl-β-D-thiogalactopyranoside (IPTG).
   3620..4208    -  rep_origin     ori: high-copy-number ColE1/pMB1/pBR322/pUC origin of replication
   4379..5239    -  CDS            AmpR: β-lactamase; bla; confers resistance to ampicillin, carbenicillin, and related antibiotics
   5240..5344    -  promoter       AmpR promoter: bla
   5403..5455    -  misc_feature   bom (fragment): basis of mobility region from pBR322
>Addgene plasmid #217139 | pCMV-Tc1DR3_Xt | addgene full sequence | sequence record 443036 | Addgene NGS Result
GACATTGATTATTGACTAGTTATTAATAGTAATCAATTACGGGGTCATTAGTTCATAGCCCATATATGGA
GTTCCGCGTTACATAACTTACGGTAAATGGCCCGCCTGGCTGACCGCCCAACGACCCCCGCCCATTGACG
TCAATAATGACGTATGTTCCCATAGTAACGCCAATAGGGACTTTCCATTGACGTCAATGGGTGGAGTATT
TACGGTAAACTGCCCACTTGGCAGTACATCAAGTGTATCATATGCCAAGTACGCCCCCTATTGACGTCAA
TGACGGTAAATGGCCCGCCTGGCATTATGCCCAGTACATGACCTTATGGGACTTTCCTACTTGGCAGTAC
ATCTACGTATTAGTCATCGCTATTACCATGGTGATGCGGTTTTGGCAGTACATCAATGGGCGTGGATAGC
GGTTTGACTCACGGGGATTTCCAAGTCTCCACCCCATTGACGTCAATGGGAGTTTGTTTTGGCACCAAAA
TCAACGGGACTTTCCAAAATGTCGTAACAACTCCGCCCCATTGACGCAAATGGGCGGTAGGCGTGTACGG
TGGGAGGTCTATATAAGCAGAGCTCTCTGGCTAACTAGAGAACCCACTGCTTACTGGCTTATCGAAATTA
ATACGACTCACTATAGGGAGACCCAAGCTTGGTACCGAGCTCGGATCCACTAGTAACGGCCGCCAGTGTG
CTGGAATTCGCCGCCACCATGGGCAAGAAAGGCGATCTGAGCAACTTCGAACGCGGCATGGTGGTTGGTG
CACGTCGTGCGGGTTTAAGCATTAGCCAGAGCGCGCAGCTGTTAGGTTTTAGCCGCACCACCATTAGCCG
CGTGTATAAAGAATGGTGCGAGAAAGGCAAGACCAGCAGCATGCGCCAAAGCTGCGGTCGTAAATGTCTG
GTGGACGCGCGTGGTCAACGTCGTATGGGTCGTCTGATTCAAGCGGATCGCCGCGCAACCTTAACCGAAA
TTACCACCCGCTATAACCGTGGCATGCAGCAGAGCATTTGCGAAGCGACCACCCGTACCACCTTACGTCG
CATGGGCTATAACAGCCGTCGTCCTCACCGCGTGCCTTTAATCAGCACCACCAACCGCAAGAAACGCCTG
CAATTTGCCCAGGCCCATCAGAATTGGACCGTGGAAGATTGGAAGAACGTGGCGTGGAGCGATGAAAGCC
GCTTCTTACTGCGCCATAGCAATGGCCGTGTGCGCATTTGGCGCAAACAGAACGAAAACATGGACCCGAG
CTGCCTGGTTACCACCGTTCAGGCAGGTGGTGGTGGTGTTATGGTGTGGGGTATGTTCAGCTGGCATACC
CTGGGTCCGTTAGTGCCTATTGGCCATCGTTTAAACGCCACCGCCTATCTGAGCATTGTGAGCGATCACG
TGCATCCGTTCATGACCACCATGTATCCTAGCAGCGACGGCTATTTCCAGCAGGATAACGCGCCTTGCCA
TAAAGCCCGCATTATTAGCAACTGGTTCCTGGAACATGACAACGAGTTTACCGTGCTGAAATGGCCTCCT
CAGAGCCCTGATCTGAACCCGATTGAACATCTGTGGGACGTGGTGGAACGTGAACTGCGCGCCTTAGATG
TGCATCCTACCAACCTGCACCAACTGCAGGACGCGATTCTGAGCATTTGGGCGAACATCAGCAAAGAGTG
CTTTCAGCACCTGGTGGAATCAATGCCGCGCCGTATTAAGGCGGTGCTGAAAGCGAAAGGTGGCCAGACC
CCTTATTAATGAGCGGCCGCTCGAGCATGCATCTAGAGGGCCCTATTCTATAGTGTCACCTAAATGCTAG
AGCTCGCTGATCAGCCTCGACTGTGCCTTCTAGTTGCCAGCCATCTGTTGTTTGCCCCTCCCCCGTGCCT
TCCTTGACCCTGGAAGGTGCCACTCCCACTGTCCTTTCCTAATAAAATGAGGAAATTGCATCGCATTGTC
TGAGTAGGTGTCATTCTATTCTGGGGGGTGGGGTGGGGCAGGACAGCAAGGGGGAGGATTGGGAAGACAA
TAGCAGGCATGCTGGGGATGCGGTGGGCTCTATGGCTTCTGAGGCGGAAAGAACCAGCTGGGGCTCTAGG
GGGTATCCCC
[124 nt withheld, positions 2111-2234]
C
[91 nt withheld, positions 2236-2326]
A
[49 nt withheld, positions 2328-2376]
CCTTTGACGTTGGAGTCCACGTTCTTT
[37 nt withheld, positions 2404-2440]
ACCCTATCTCGGTCTATTCTTTTGATTTATAAGGGATTTTGCCGATTTCGGCCTATTGGTTAAAAAATGA
GCTGATTTAACAAAAATTTAACGCGAATTAATTCTGTGGAATGTGTGTCAGTTAGGGTGTGGAAAGTCCC
CAGGCTCCCCAGCAGGCAGAAGTATGCAAAGCATGCATCTCAATTAGTCAGCAACCAGGTGTGGAAAGTC
CCCAGGCTCCCCAGCAGGCAGAAGTATGCAAAGCATGCATCTCAATTAGTCAGCAACCATAGTCCCGCCC
CTAACTCCGCCCATCCCGCCCCTAACTCCGCCCAGTTCCGCCCATTCTCCGCCCCATGGCTGACTAATTT
TTTTTATTTATGCAGAGGCCGAGGCCGCCTCTGCCTCTGAGCTATTCCAGAAGTAGTGAGGAGGCTTTTT
TGGAGGCCTAGGCTTTTGCAAAAAGCTCCCCGAAATGACCGACCAAGCGACGCCCAACCTGCCATCACGA
GATTTCGATTCCACCGCCGCCTTCTATGAAAGGTTGGGCTTCGGAATCGTTTTCCGGGACGCCGGCTGGA
TGATCCTCCAGCGCGGGGATCTCATGCTGGAGTTCTTCGCCCACCCCAACTTGTTTATTGCAGCTTATAA
TGGTTACAAATAAAGCAATAGCATCACAAATTTCACAAATAAAGCATTTTTTTCACTGCATTCTAGTTGT
GGTTTGTCCAAACTCATCAATGTATCTTATCATGTCTGTATACCGTCGACCTCTAGCTAGAGCTTGGCGT
AATCATGGTCATAGCTGTTTCCTGTGTGAAATTGTTATCCGCTCACAATTCCACACAACATACGAGCCGG
AAGCATAAAGTGTAAAGCCTGGGGTGCCTAATGAGTGAGCTAACTCACATTAATTGCGTTGCGCTCACTG
CCCGCTTTCCAGTCGGGAAACCTGTCGTGCCAGCTGCATTAATGAATCGGCCAACGCGCGGGGAGAGGCG
GTTTGCGTATTGGGCGCTCTTCCGCTTCCTCGCTCACTGACTCGCTGCGCTCGGTCGTTCGGCTGCGGCG
AGCGGTATCAGCTCACTCAAAGGCGGTAATACGGTTATCCACAGAATCAGGGGATAACGCAGGAAAGAAC
ATGTGAGCAAAAGGCCAGCAAAAGGCCAGGAACCGTAAAAAGGCCGCGTTGCTGGCGTTTTTCCATAGGC
TCCGCCCCCCTGACGAGCATCACAAAAATCGACGCTCAAGTCAGAGGTGGCGAAACCCGACAGGACTATA
AAGATACCAGGCGTTTCCCCCTGGAAGCTCCCTCGTGCGCTCTCCTGTTCCGACCCTGCCGCTTACCGGA
TACCTGTCCGCCTTTCTCCCTTCGGGAAGCGTGGCGCTTTCTCATAGCTCACGCTGTAGGTATCTCAGTT
CGGTGTAGGTCGTTCGCTCCAAGCTGGGCTGTGTGCACGAACCCCCCGTTCAGCCCGACCGCTGCGCCTT
ATCCGGTAACTATCGTCTTGAGTCCAACCCGGTAAGACACGACTTATCGCCACTGGCAGCAGCCACTGGT
AACAGGATTAGCAGAGCGAGGTATGTAGGCGGTGCTACAGAGTTCTTGAAGTGGTGGCCTAACTACGGCT
ACACTAGAAGAACAGTATTTGGTATCTGCGCTCTGCTGAAGCCAGTTACCTTCGGAAAAAGAGTTGGTAG
CTCTTGATCCGGCAAACAAACCACCGCTGGTAGCGGTGGTTTTTTTGTTTGCAAGCAGCAGATTACGCGC
AGAAAAAAAGGATCTCAAGAAGATCCTTTGATCTTTTCTACGGGGTCTGACGCTCAGTGGAACGAAAACT
CACGTTAAGGGATTTTGGTCATGAGATTATCAAAAAGGATCTTCACCTAGATCCTTTTAAATTAAAAATG
AAGTTTTAAATCAATCTAAAGTATATATGAGTAAACTTGGTCTGACAGTTACCAATGCTTAATCAGTGAG
GCACCTATCTCAGCGATCTGTCTATTTCGTTCATCCATAGTTGCCTGACTCCCCGTCGTGTAGATAACTA
CGATACGGGAGGGCTTACCATCTGGCCCCAGTGCTGCAATGATACCGCGAGACCCACGCTCACCGGCTCC
AGATTTATCAGCAATAAACCAGCCAGCCGGAAGGGCCGAGCGCAGAAGTGGTCCTGCAACTTTATCCGCC
TCCATCCAGTCTATTAATTGTTGCCGGGAAGCTAGAGTAAGTAGTTCGCCAGTTAATAGTTTGCGCAACG
TTGTTGCCATTGCTACAGGCATCGTGGTGTCACGCTCGTCGTTTGGTATGGCTTCATTCAGCTCCGGTTC
CCAACGATCAAGGCGAGTTACATGATCCCCCATGTTGTGCAAAAAAGCGGTTAGCTCCTTCGGTCCTCCG
ATCGTTGTCAGAAGTAAGTTGGCCGCAGTGTTATCACTCATGGTTATGGCAGCACTGCATAATTCTCTTA
CTGTCATGCCATCCGTAAGATGCTTTTCTGTGACTGGTGAGTACTCAACCAAGTCATTCTGAGAATAGTG
TATGCGGCGACCGAGTTGCTCTTGCCCGGCGTCAATACGGGATAATACCGCGCCACATAGCAGAACTTTA
AAAGTGCTCATCATTGGAAAACGTTCTTCGGGGCGAAAACTCTCAAGGATCTTACCGCTGTTGAGATCCA
GTTCGATGTAACCCACTCGTGCACCCAACTGATCTTCAGCATCTTTTACTTTCACCAGCGTTTCTGGGTG
AGCAAAAACAGGAAGGCAAAATGCCGCAAAAAAGGGAATAAGGGCGACACGGAAATGTTGAATACTCATA
CTCTTCCTTTTTCAATATTATTGAAGCATTTATCAGGGTTATTGTCTCATGAGCGGATACATATTTGAAT
GTATTTAGAAAAATAAACAAATAGGGGTTCCGCGCACATTTCCCCGAAAAGTGCCACCTGACGTCGACGG
ATCGGGAGATCTCCCGATCCCCTATGGTGCACTCTCAGTACAATCTGCTCTGATGCCGCATAGTTAAGCC
AGTATCTGCTCCCTGCTTGTGTGTTGGAGGTCGCTGAGTAGTGCGCGAGCAAAATTTAAGCTACAACAAG
GCAAGGCTTGACCGACAATTGCATGAAGAATCTGCTTAGGGTTAGGCGTTTTGCGCTGCTTCGCGATGTA
CGGGCCAGATATACGCGTT
